Addgene plasmid #219894: pCfb13219
Purpose: The base plasmid of TUNEYALI for TF29
Depositing lab: Irina Borodina. Depositing organization: Danmarks Tekniske Universitet. Publication: High-throughput metabolic engineering of Yarrowia lipolytica through gene expression tuning. Jiang W, Wang S, Ahlheit D, Fumagalli T, Yang Z, Ramanathan S, Jiang X, Weber T, Dahlin J, Borodina I. Proc Natl Acad Sci U S A. 2025 Jun 10;122(23):e2426686122. doi: 10.1073/pnas.2426686122. Epub 2025 Jun 3. PubMed 40460129.
Backbone
  Vector backbone: Our own backbone
  Vector type: Yeast Expression
  Selectable markers: Hygromycin
Growth in bacteria
  Bacterial resistance: Ampicillin, 100 μg/mL
  Growth temperature: 37°C
  Growth strain: DH5alpha
  Copy number: High Copy
Gene/Insert
  Gene/Insert name: Contains gRNA targeting TF29 (YALI1_C09133g) and homologous arm matching TF29
  gRNA/shRNA sequence: GGGTCTGACGATGATGATGC
  Species: Yarrowia lipolytica
  Cloning method: Gibson Cloning
Terms and licenses: Academic/Nonprofit Terms; Industry Terms: Not Available to Industry
Depositor comments: This plasmid contains gRNA targeting TF29 (YALI1_C09133g) and homologous arm matching TF29, which can be used for library construction by inserting promoters using a golden gate or directly knocking TF29 out.
How to cite: pCfb13219 was a gift from Irina Borodina (Addgene plasmid # 219894 ; http://n2t.net/addgene:219894 ; RRID:Addgene_219894)
