[The description below was written by a language model from this plasmid's Addgene catalogue record and pLannotate feature annotations shown in this document.]
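Description:
pCfb13219 is a Yarrowia lipolytica CRISPR plasmid of about 7.1 kb that serves as the TUNEYALI base plasmid for the transcription factor TF29 (YALI1_C09133g). It is built on the depositors' own backbone, assembled by Gibson cloning, and classed as a yeast expression vector. In E. coli it is maintained at high copy through a ColE1/pUC-type origin and selected with ampicillin via the bla gene and its promoter. Selection in yeast relies on a hygromycin resistance gene followed by a CYC1 terminator. The promoter driving this marker is not annotated, and no yeast replication element appears in the feature table.

The payload combines a guide RNA against TF29 with a homology arm matching the same locus. The annotation shows a tRNA immediately upstream of the Streptococcus pyogenes Cas9 gRNA scaffold, an arrangement commonly used so that a tRNA-linked transcript is processed to release the guide. No Cas9 coding sequence is annotated, so the nuclease is presumably supplied separately by the host strain or another construct. A short region with similarity to the S. cerevisiae regulator ARG80 lies just downstream of the scaffold and may correspond to the TF29 homology sequence, although the record does not confirm this. Two minimal FRT sites and small fragments of rrnB terminators, 5S rRNA, KanR and lacZα are also detected; these look like backbone remnants, and no function is recorded for them.

According to the depositor, the plasmid can be used in two ways. Promoters can be inserted by Golden Gate assembly to build a library that tunes TF29 expression, or the plasmid can be used as is to knock TF29 out.
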