Features (pLannotate 1.2.2; 15 found; start..end, strand, type, name):
    130..200     +  ncRNA          tRNA: Accession: RF00005 - tRNA
    222..296     +  misc_RNA       gRNA scaffold: guide RNA scaffold for the Streptococcus pyogenes CRISPR/Cas9 system
    500..661     +  CDS            ARG80 (fragment): ARGR1_YEAST - Also known as ARGR1. Experimental evidence at protein level: Swiss-Prot protein existence level 1. With ARG81, ARG82 and MCM1, coordinates the expression of arginine anabolic and catabolic genes in response to arginine. From Saccharomyces cerevisiae (strain ATCC 204508 / S288c) (Baker's yeast).
    701..734     -  protein_bind   FRT (minimal): supports FLP-mediated excision but not integration (Turan and Bode, 2011) FLP recombinase from the Saccharomyces cerevisiae 2μ plasmid
    778..818     -  terminator     rrnB T1 terminator (fragment): transcription terminator T1 from the E. coli rrnB gene
    820..935     -  ncRNA          5S rRNA: Accession: RF00001 - 5S ribosomal RNA
    966..990     +  CDS            KanR (fragment): aminoglycoside phosphotransferase; aph(3')-Ia; confers resistance to kanamycin
   1020..1116    +  promoter       AmpR promoter (fragment): bla
   1119..1979    +  CDS            AmpR: β-lactamase; bla; confers resistance to ampicillin, carbenicillin, and related antibiotics
   2101..2689    +  rep_origin     ori: high-copy-number ColE1/pMB1/pBR322/pUC origin of replication
   2914..2931    +  terminator     rrnB T2 terminator (fragment): transcription terminator T2 from the E. coli rrnB gene
   2956..2975    -  CDS            lacZα (fragment): LacZα fragment of β-galactosidase; lacZ fragment
   3445..3478    +  protein_bind   FRT (minimal): supports FLP-mediated excision but not integration (Turan and Bode, 2011) FLP recombinase from the Saccharomyces cerevisiae 2μ plasmid
   4626..5647    +  CDS            HygR (fragment): aminoglycoside phosphotransferase from E. coli; aph(4)-Ia; confers resistance to hygromycin
   5649..5882    +  terminator     CYC1 terminator (fragment): S. cerevisiae CYC1; transcription terminator for CYC1
>Addgene plasmid #219894 | pCfb13219 | addgene full sequence | sequence record 435380 | Addgene NGS Result
AGTGAATCATTGCTAACAGATCAAGTAATCGTATCAATCGTTCCACGTCTTATCCAGACTCGATTTCCGC
CCTAACCTAAGGAAACTGCTGAGTAATTTCGAGGTTGGTTCCTAACAAAAGCCAAGAAACGCGCCGATGG
TTTAGTGGTAAAATCCATCGTTGCCATCGATGGGCCCCCGGTTCGATTCCGGGTCGGCGCAGGGTCTGAC
GATGATGATGCGTTTTAGAGCTAGAAATAGCAAGTTAAAATAAGGCTAGTCCGTTATCAACTTGAAAAAG
TGGCACCGAGTCGGTGGTGCTTTTTTTGTGTGGGTACGGTCCAAAAGTCGTTGGACCACCGCAAGACTCG
GAGCCGCGGACACACACAAGATGGGTCGGGTCCACGGACACGAACACACATTGACACGTGCTGACCAAAC
CATTGATTGTGATGACTGATGCTGGTGTTGTTGTCGATGAATGAAAAACGTGTCCGACAAATGACTGAAG
AGCTCTTCAATGAAGAAGGCATACGAACTGTCTGTGCTCACCGGCACCCAGGTTCTGCTGCTGGTCGTGT
CTGAGACCGGACTTGTGTACACCTTCACTACCCCCAAGCTGCAGCCCCTTGTCACAAAGCCCGAGGGCAA
GAACCTGATCCAGGCCTGCCTTAACGCGTCGATCGCGTGCATTCGCGGCCGCATTTAAATCCCCACTTCA
GAAGTTCCTATACTTTCTAGAGAATAGGAACTTCACTATAGAGTCGAATAAGGGCGACACCCCATAATTA
GCCCGGGCGAAAGGCCCAGTCTTTCGACTGAGCCTTTCGTTTTATTTGATGCCTGGCAGTTCCCTACTCT
CGCATGGGGAGTCCCCACACTACCATCGGCGCTACGGCGTTTCACTTCTGAGTTCGGCATGGGGTCAGGT
GGGACCACCGCGCTACTGCCGCCAGGCAAACAAGGGGTGTTATGAGCCATATTCAGGTATAAATGGGCTC
GCGATAATGTTCAGAATTGGTTAATTGGTTGTAACACTGACCCCTATTTGTTTATTTTTCTAAATACATT
CAAATATGTATCCGCTCATGAGACAATAACCCTGATAAATGCTTCAATAATATTGAAAAAGGAAGAATAT
GAGTATTCAACATTTCCGTGTCGCCCTTATTCCCTTTTTTGCGGCATTTTGCCTTCCTGTTTTTGCTCAC
CCAGAAACGCTGGTGAAAGTAAAAGATGCTGAAGATCAGTTGGGTGCACGAGTGGGTTACATCGAACTGG
ATCTCAACAGCGGTAAGATCCTTGAGAGTTTTCGCCCCGAAGAACGTTTTCCAATGATGAGCACTTTTAA
AGTTCTGCTATGTGGCGCGGTATTATCCCGTATTGACGCCGGGCAAGAGCAACTCGGTCGCCGCATACAC
TATTCTCAGAATGACTTGGTTGAGTACTCACCAGTCACAGAAAAGCATCTTACGGATGGCATGACAGTAA
GAGAATTATGCAGTGCTGCCATAACCATGAGTGATAACACTGCGGCCAACTTACTTCTGACAACGATCGG
AGGACCGAAGGAGCTAACCGCTTTTTTGCACAACATGGGGGATCATGTAACTCGCCTTGATCGTTGGGAA
CCGGAGCTGAATGAAGCCATACCAAACGACGAGCGTGACACCACGATGCCTGTAGCGATGGCAACAACGT
TGCGCAAACTATTAACTGGCGAACTACTTACTCTAGCTTCCCGGCAACAATTAATAGACTGGATGGAGGC
GGATAAAGTTGCAGGACCACTTCTGCGCTCGGCCCTTCCGGCTGGCTGGTTTATTGCTGATAAATCCGGA
GCCGGTGAGCGTGGTTCTCGCGGTATCATCGCAGCGCTGGGGCCAGATGGTAAGCCCTCCCGTATCGTAG
TTATCTACACGACGGGGAGTCAGGCAACTATGGATGAACGAAATAGACAGATCGCTGAGATAGGTGCCTC
ACTGATTAAGCATTGGTAAGCAGAGCATTACGCTGACTTGACGGGACGGCGCAAGCTCATGACCAAAATC
CCTTAACGTGAGTTACGCGCGCGTCGTTCCACTGAGCGTCAGACCCCGTAGAAAAGATCAAAGGATCTTC
TTGAGATCCTTTTTTTCTGCGCGTAATCTGCTGCTTGCAAACAAAAAAACCACCGCTACCAGCGGTGGTT
TGTTTGCCGGATCAAGAGCTACCAACTCTTTTTCCGAAGGTAACTGGCTTCAGCAGAGCGCAGATACCAA
ATACTGTTCTTCTAGTGTAGCCGTAGTTAGCCCACCACTTCAAGAACTCTGTAGCACCGCCTACATACCT
CGCTCTGCTAATCCTGTTACCAGTGGCTGCTGCCAGTGGCGATAAGTCGTGTCTTACCGGGTTGGACTCA
AGACGATAGTTACCGGATAAGGCGCAGCGGTCGGGCTGAACGGGGGGTTCGTGCACACAGCCCAGCTTGG
AGCGAACGACCTACACCGAACTGAGATACCTACAGCGTGAGCTATGAGAAAGCGCCACGCTTCCCGAAGG
GAGAAAGGCGGACAGGTATCCGGTAAGCGGCAGGGTCGGAACAGGAGAGCGCACGAGGGAGCTTCCAGGG
GGAAACGCCTGGTATCTTTATAGTCCTGTCGGGTTTCGCCACCTCTGACTTGAGCGTCGATTTTTGTGAT
GCTCGTCAGGGGGGCGGAGCCTATGGAAAAACGCCAGCAACGCGGCCTTTTTACGGTTCCTGGCCTTTTG
CTGGCCTTTTGCTCACATGTTCTTTCCTGCGTTATCCCCTGATTCTGTGGATAACCGTATTACCGCCTTT
GAGTGAGCTGATACCGCTCGCCGCAGCCGAACGACCGAGCGCAGCGAGTCAGTGAGCGAGGAAGCGGAAG
GCGAGAGTAGGGAACTGCCAGGCATCAAACTAAGCAGAAGGCCCCTGACGGATGGCCTTTTTGCGTTTCT
ACAAACTCTTTCTGTGTTGTAAAACGACGGCCAGTCTTAAGCTCGGGCCCCCTGGGCGGTTCTGATAACG
AGTAATCGTTAATCCGCAAATAACGTAAAAACCCGCTTCGGCGGGTTTTTTTATGGGGGGAGTTTAGGGA
AAGAGCATTTGTCAGAATATTTAAGGGCGCCTGTCACTTTGCTTGATATATGAGAATTATTTAACCTTAT
AAATGAGAAAAAAGCAACGCACTTTAAATAAGATACGTTGCTTTTTCGATTGATGAACACCTATAATTAA
ACTATTCATCTATTATTTATGATTTTTTGTATATACAATATTTCTAGTTTGTTAAAGAGAATTAAGAAAA
TAAATCTCGAAAATAATAAAGGGAAAATCAGTTTTTGATATCAAAATTATACATGTCAACGATAATACAA
AATATAATACAAACTATAAGATGTTATCAGTATTTATTATGCATTTAGAATAAATTTTGTGTCGCCCTTA
TTCGACTCACTATAGAAGTTCCTATTCTCTAGAAAGTATAGGAACTTCACTTCATTTTATTTAAATTTGC
GGCCGCTATGTCTGATAAAAGGATGTAACATAGGCAAGCTGCTCGTGAGTGTTGAGTACGAACCTTAGAT
CCAAATCACCCGCACCCACGGATATACTTGCTTGAATATACAGTAGTAAGGAGTTTGGCGCCCGTTTTTT
CGAGCCCCACACGTTTCGGTGAGTATGAGCGGCGGCAGATTCGAGCGTTTCCGGTTTCCGCGGCTGGACG
AGAGCCCATGATGGGGGCTCCCACCACCAGCAATCAGGGCCCTGATTACACACCCACCTGTAATGTCATG
CTGTTCATCGTGGTTAATGCTGCTGTGTGCTGTGTGTGTGTGTTGTTTGGCGCTCATTGTTGCGTTATGC
AGCGTACACCACAATATTGGAAGCTTATTAGCCTTTCTATTTTTTCGTTTGCAAGGCTTAACAACATTGC
TGTGGAGAGGGATGGGGATATGGAGGCCGCTGGAGGGAGTCGGAGAGGCGTTTTGGAGCGGCTTGGCCTG
GCGCCCAGCTCGCGAAACGCACCTAGGACCCTTTGGCACGCCGAAATGTGCCACTTTTCAGTCTAGTAAC
GCCTTACCTACGTCATTCCATGCATGCATGTTTGCGCCTTTTTTCCCTTGCCCTTGATCGCCACACAGTA
CAGTGCACTGTACAGTGGAGGTTTTGGGGGGGTCTTAGATGGGAGCTAAAAGCGGCCTAGCGGTACACTA
GTGGGATTGTATGGAGTGGCATGGAGCCTAGGTGGAGCCTGACAGGACGCACGACCGGCTAGCCCGTGAC
AGACGATGGGTGGCTCCTGTTGTCCACCGCGTACAAATGTTTGGGCCAAAGTCTTGTCAGCCTTGCTTGC
GAACCTAATTCCCAATTTTGTCACTTCGCACCCCCATTGATCGAGCCCTAACCCCTGCCCATCAGGCAAT
CCAATTAAGCTCGCATTGTCTGCCTTGTTTAGTTTGGCTCCTGCCCGTTTCGGCGTCCACTTGCACAAAC
ACAAACAAGCATTATATATAAGGCTCGTCTCTCCCTCCCAACCACACTCACTTTTTTGCCCGTCTTCCCT
TGCTAACACAAAAGTCAAGAACACAAACAACCACCCCAACCCCCTTACACACAAGACATATCTACAGCAA
TGGGTAAAAAGCCTGAACTCACCGCGACGTCTGTCGAGAAGTTTCTGATCGAAAAGTTCGACAGCGTCTC
CGACCTGATGCAGCTCTCGGAGGGCGAAGAATCTCGTGCTTTCAGCTTCGATGTAGGAGGGCGTGGATAT
GTCCTGCGGGTAAATAGCTGCGCCGATGGTTTCTACAAAGATCGTTATGTTTATCGGCACTTTGCATCGG
CCGCGCTCCCGATTCCGGAAGTGCTTGACATTGGGGAATTCAGCGAGAGCCTGACCTATTGCATCTCCCG
CCGTGCACAGGGTGTCACGTTGCAAGACCTGCCTGAAACCGAACTGCCCGCTGTTCTGCAGCCGGTCGCG
GAGGCAATGGATGCCATTGCTGCGGCCGATCTTAGCCAGACGAGCGGGTTCGGCCCATTCGGACCGCAAG
GAATCGGTCAATACACTACATGGCGTGATTTCATATGCGCGATTGCTGATCCCCATGTGTATCACTGGCA
AACTGTGATGGACGACACCGTCAGTGCGTCCGTCGCGCAGGCTCTCGATGAGCTGATGCTTTGGGCCGAG
GACTGCCCCGAAGTCCGGCACCTCGTGCACGCGGATTTCGGCTCCAACAATGTCCTGACGGACAATGGCC
GCATAACAGCGGTCATTGACTGGAGCGAGGCGATGTTCGGGGATTCCCAATACGAGGTCGCCAACATCTT
CTTCTGGAGGCCGTGGTTGGCTTGTATGGAGCAGCAGACGCGCTACTTCGAGCGGAGGCATCCGGAGCTT
GCAGGATCGCCGCGGCTCCGGGCGTATATGCTCCGCATTGGTCTTGACCAACTCTATCAGAGCTTGGTTG
ACGGCAATTTCGATGATGCAGCTTGGGCGCAGGGTCGATGCGACGCAATCGTCCGATCCGGAGCCGGGAC
TGTCGGGCGTACACAAATCGCCCGCAGAAGCGCGGCCGTCTGGACCGATGGCTGTGTAGAAGTACTCGCC
GATAGTGGAAACCGACGCCCCAGCACTCGTCCGAGGGCAAAGGAATAATCATGTAATTAGTTATGTCACG
CTTACATTCACGCCCTCCCCCCACATCCGCTCTAACCGAAAAGGAAGGAGTTAGACAACCTGAAGTCTAG
GTCCCTATTTATTTTTTTATAGTTATGTTAGTATTAAGAACGTTATTTATATTTCAAATTTTTCTTTTTT
TTCTGTACAGACGCGTGTACGCATGTAACATTATACTGAAAACCTTGCTTGAGAAGGTTTTGGGACGCTC
GAGCAGGCTTGGAGGCGACGTGGCAGTGGCTCGCGGGAGGATCGGCGGGAAACTCCGGGATATCCGTCGA
GAGTTTACACGTGAATGGGCAGCGCAATCCGTTGACGACGATACGACTGGCAAAGTAGCGACGATACCTG
CCAGACAGGTGACATGTGCAGGCCGCACTAACAAGGAAACGGGCGCTGGGGGGGGCGGGCTTCTAGACTT
TGCCCTTGAACAGGAATCTAGTGGGGGCTTGTCTTTCCGCCAATGGGGGAGCGCCTGTTGAGCGACCGTG
CATGCTGGAACGCCAAGTGTATGTACAGCTGGTGGTCTCGCAGCGGTATGTGACGGGACTTACATCTCTC
GTTTTTTCATGACCACGTTTTCACAGGCTCGGAGGTACGTTAAAGTTTTGAAGGCTGCATCTGAACCGAG
GTATGGGGGAGTTTGAACAGCAACAGTGTTGGGGCTGAGGGGGCCAAGATCGGGGCAAGCAGAGGTCTTA
GATCAATTGTGGGGATCCCAAAGGGCTCGTTATCACCTTTTTCCACCCAATTCGGGTCCCAATTGATCCA
CTACTGGCTTGCCCAAGTTACCCCAGAAATGCCGCCCCGGATTTCTCCAAAAACCTAATAAGCTTCATGG
AACTTGGTGGAAGTGACTTTCTACAGAGTGGAGAGAACCGTGGACACGTGGCAATGGCGCTGACCGTGTC
CCCGAGCCGAATCGACGTGAGGGGAGAACGGAGTATCTGCGGTCATGTGACCTTCCAGAGCGGCGTCGCC
AGTGTGCACGCGGTGACCCCCAGTTTGGGTCTCTGTCACACGCATACTACCTCGGCTCTCCACATGCTGA
ACTTTATCTTTCGTGGGGATCATACCGAAAGTTGCAACTACCAGGTGTATATAAAGCCTGGTAGACTCCC
CCCACTTTGGACCTCATCCAACCAAGACACACAAAAATGGACCGACTTAACAACCTCGCCACCCAGCTCG
AGCAGAACCCCGCCAATTCGTAGATAATGGAATACAAATGGATATCCAGAGTATACACATGGATAGTATA
CACTGACACGACAATTCTGTATCTCTTTATGTTAACTACTGTGAGGCATTAAATAGAGCTTGATATATAA
AATGTTACATTTCACAGTCTGAACTTTTGCAGATTACCTAATTTGGTAAGATATTAATTATGAACTGAAA
GTTGATGGCATCCCTAAATTTGATGCAACGGAATGCGTGCGAT
